>Addgene plasmid #116491 | pHAGE-PIK3CA-G1049R | addgene full sequence | sequence record 242385 | Addgene NGS Result
TGGAAGGGCTAATTCACTCCCAAAGAAGACAAGATATCCTTGATCTGTGGATCTACCACACACAAGGCTA
CTTCCCTGATTAGCAGAACTACACACCAGGGCCAGGGGTCAGATATCCACTGACCTTTGGATGGTGCTAC
AAGCTAGTACCAGTTGAGCCAGATAAGGTAGAAGAGGCCAATAAAGGAGAGAACACCAGCTTGTTACACC
CTGTGAGCCTGCATGGGATGGATGACCCGGAGAGAGAAGTGTTAGAGTGGAGGTTTGACAGCCGCCTAGC
ATTTCATCACGTGGCCCGAGAGCTGCATCCGGAGTACTTCAAGAACTGCTGATATCGAGCTTGCTACAAG
GGACTTTCCGCTGGGGACTTTCCAGGGAGGCGTGGCCTGGGCGGGACTGGGGAGTGGCGAGCCCTCAGAT
CCTGCATATAAGCAGCTGCTTTTTGCCTGTACTGGGTCTCTCTGGTTAGACCAGATCTGAGCCTGGGAGC
TCTCTGGCTAACTAGGGAACCCACTGCTTAAGCCTCAATAAAGCTTGCCTTGAGTGCTTCAAGTAGTGTG
TGCCCGTCTGTTGTGTGACTCTGGTAACTAGAGATCCCTCAGACCCTTTTAGTCAGTGTGGAAAATCTCT
AGCAGTGGCGCCCGAACAGGGACTTGAAAGCGAAAGGGAAACCAGAGGAGCTCTCTCGACGCAGGACTCG
GCTTGCTGAAGCGCGCACGGCAAGAGGCGAGGGGCGGCGACTGGTGAGTACGCCAAAAATTTTGACTAGC
GGAGGCTAGAAGGAGAGAGATGGGTGCGAGAGCGTCAGTATTAAGCGGGGGAGAATTAGATCGCGATGGG
AAAAAATTCGGTTAAGGCCAGGGGGAAAGAAAAAATATAAATTAAAACATATAGTATGGGCAAGCAGGGA
GCTAGAACGATTCGCAGTTAATCCTGGCCTGTTAGAAACATCAGAAGGCTGTAGACAAATACTGGGACAG
CTACAACCATCCCTTCAGACAGGATCAGAAGAACTTAGATCATTATATAATACAGTAGCAACCCTCTATT
GTGTGCATCAAAGGATAGAGATAAAAGACACCAAGGAAGCTTTAGACAAGATAGAGGAAGAGCAAAACAA
AAGTAAGACCACCGCACAGCAAGCGGCCGGCCGCTGATCTTCAGACCTGGAGGAGGAGATATGAGGGACA
ATTGGAGAAGTGAATTATATAAATATAAAGTAGTAAAAATTGAACCATTAGGAGTAGCACCCACCAAGGC
AAAGAGAAGAGTGGTGCAGAGAGAAAAAAGAGCAGTGGGAATAGGAGCTTTGTTCCTTGGGTTCTTGGGA
GCAGCAGGAAGCACTATGGGCGCAGCGTCAATGACGCTGACGGTACAGGCCAGACAATTATTGTCTGGTA
TAGTGCAGCAGCAGAACAATTTGCTGAGGGCTATTGAGGCGCAACAGCATCTGTTGCAACTCACAGTCTG
GGGCATCAAGCAGCTCCAGGCAAGAATCCTGGCTGTGGAAAGATACCTAAAGGATCAACAGCTCCTGGGG
ATTTGGGGTTGCTCTGGAAAACTCATTTGCACCACTGCTGTGCCTTGGAATGCTAGTTGGAGTAATAAAT
CTCTGGAACAGATTTGGAATCACACGACCTGGATGGAGTGGGACAGAGAAATTAACAATTACACAAGCTT
AATACACTCCTTAATTGAAGAATCGCAAAACCAGCAAGAAAAGAATGAACAAGAATTATTGGAATTAGAT
AAATGGGCAAGTTTGTGGAATTGGTTTAACATAACAAATTGGCTGTGGTATATAAAATTATTCATAATGA
TAGTAGGAGGCTTGGTAGGTTTAAGAATAGTTTTTGCTGTACTTTCTATAGTGAATAGAGTTAGGCAGGG
ATATTCACCATTATCGTTTCAGACCCACCTCCCAACCCCGAGGGGACCCGACAGGCCCGAAGGAATAGAA
GAAGAAGGTGGAGAGAGAGACAGAGACAGATCCATTCGATTAGTGAACGGATCTCGACGGTATCGCCGAA
TTCACAAATGGCAGTATTCATCCACAATTTTAAAAGAAAAGGGGGGATTGGGGGGTACAGTGCAGGGGAA
AGAATAGTAGACATAATAGCAACAGACATACAAACTAAAGAATTACAAAAACAAATTACAAAAATTCAAA
ATTTTCGGGTTTATTACAGGGACAGCAGAGATCCAGTTTGGACTAGTCGTGAGGCTCCGGTGCCCGTCAG
TGGGCAGAGCGCACATCGCCCACAGTCCCCGAGAAGTTGGGGGGAGGGGTCGGCAATTGAACCGGTGCCT
AGAGAAGGTGGCGCGGGGTAAACTGGGAAAGTGATGTCGTGTACTGGCTCCGCCTTTTTCCCGAGGGTGG
GGGAGAACCGTATATAAGTGCAGTAGTCGCCGTGAACGTTCTTTTTCGCAACGGGTTTGCCGCCAGAACA
CAGGTAAGTGCCGTGTGTGGTTCCCGCGGGCCTGGCCTCTTTACGGGTTATGGCCCTTGCGTGCCTTGAA
TTACTTCCACCTGGCTGCAGTACGTGATTCTTGATCCCGAGCTTCGGGTTGGAAGTGGGTGGGAGAGTTC
GAGGCCTTGCGCTTAAGGAGCCCCTTCGCCTCGTGCTTGAGTTGAGGCCTGGCCTGGGCGCTGGGGCCGC
CGCGTGCGAATCTGGTGGCACCTTCGCGCCTGTCTCGCTGCTTTCGATAAGTCTCTAGCCATTTAAAATT
TTTGATGACCTGCTGCGACGCTTTTTTTCTGGCAAGATAGTCTTGTAAATGCGGGCCAAGATCTGCACAC
TGGTATTTCGGTTTTTGGGGCCGCGGGCGGCGACGGGGCCCGTGCGTCCCAGCGCACATGTTCGGCGAGG
CGGGGCCTGCGAGCGCGGCCACCGAGAATCGGACGGGGGTAGTCTCAAGCTGGCCGGCCTGCTCTGGTGC
CTGGCCTCGCGCCGCCGTGTATCGCCCCGCCCTGGGCGGCAAGGCTGGCCCGGTCGGCACCAGTTGCGTG
AGCGGAAAGATGGCCGCTTCCCGGCCCTGCTGCAGGGAGCTCAAAATGGAGGACGCGGCGCTCGGGAGAG
CGGGCGGGTGAGTCACCCACACAAAGGAAAAGGGCCTTTCCGTCCTCAGCCGTCGCTTCATGTGACTCCA
CGGAGTACCGGGCGCCGTCCAGGCACCTCGATTAGTTCTCGAGCTTTTGGAGTACGTCGTCTTTAGGTTG
GGGGGAGGGGTTTTATGCGATGGAGTTTCCCCACACTGAGTGGGTGGAGACTGAAGTTAGGCCAGCTTGG
CACTTGATGTAATTCTCCTTGGAATTTGCCCTTTTTGAGTTTGGATCTTGGTTCATTCTCAAGCCTCAGA
CAGTGGTTCAAAGTTTTTTTCTTCCATTTCAGGTGTCGTGAAGCGGCCCTGCAGATATCAACAAGTTTGT
ACAAAAAAGCAGGCACCATGCCTCCAAGACCATCATCAGGTGAACTGTGGGGCATCCACTTGATGCCCCC
AAGAATCCTAGTAGAATGTTTACTACCAAATGGAATGATAGTGACTTTAGAATGCCTCCGTGAGGCTACA
TTAATAACCATAAAGCATGAACTATTTAAAGAAGCAAGAAAATACCCCCTCCATCAACTTCTTCAAGATG
AATCTTCTTACATTTTCGTAAGTGTTACTCAAGAAGCAGAAAGGGAAGAATTTTTTGATGAAACAAGACG
ACTTTGTGACCTTCGGCTTTTTCAACCCTTTTTAAAAGTAATTGAACCAGTAGGCAACCGTGAAGAAAAG
ATCCTCAATCGAGAAATTGGTTTTGCTATCGGCATGCCAGTGTGTGAATTTGATATGGTTAAAGATCCAG
AAGTACAGGACTTCCGAAGAAATATTCTGAACGTTTGTAAAGAAGCTGTGGATCTTAGGGACCTCAATTC
ACCTCATAGTAGAGCAATGTATGTCTATCCTCCAAATGTAGAATCTTCACCAGAATTGCCAAAGCACATA
TATAATAAATTAGATAAAGGGCAAATAATAGTGGTGATCTGGGTAATAGTTTCTCCAAATAATGACAAGC
AGAAGTATACTCTGAAAATCAACCATGACTGTGTACCAGAACAAGTAATTGCTGAAGCAATCAGGAAAAA
AACTCGAAGTATGTTGCTATCCTCTGAACAACTAAAACTCTGTGTTTTAGAATATCAGGGCAAGTATATT
TTAAAAGTGTGTGGATGTGATGAATACTTCCTAGAAAAATATCCTCTGAGTCAGTATAAGTATATAAGAA
GCTGTATAATGCTTGGGAGGATGCCCAATTTGATGTTGATGGCTAAAGAAAGCCTTTATTCTCAACTGCC
AATGGACTGTTTTACAATGCCATCTTATTCCAGACGCATTTCCACAGCTACACCATATATGAATGGAGAA
ACATCTACAAAATCCCTTTGGGTTATAAATAGTGCACTCAGAATAAAAATTCTTTGTGCAACCTACGTGA
ATGTAAATATTCGAGACATTGATAAGATCTATGTTCGAACAGGTATCTACCATGGAGGAGAACCCTTATG
TGACAATGTGAACACTCAAAGAGTACCTTGTTCCAATCCCAGGTGGAATGAATGGCTGAATTATGATATA
TACATTCCTGATCTTCCTCGTGCTGCTCGACTTTGCCTTTCCATTTGCTCTGTTAAAGGCCGAAAGGGTG
CTAAAGAGGAACACTGTCCATTGGCATGGGGAAATATAAACTTGTTTGATTACACAGACACTCTAGTATC
TGGAAAAATGGCTTTGAATCTTTGGCCAGTACCTCATGGATTAGAAGATTTGCTGAACCCTATTGGTGTT
ACTGGATCAAATCCAAATAAAGAAACTCCATGCTTAGAGTTGGAGTTTGACTGGTTCAGCAGTGTGGTAA
AGTTCCCAGATATGTCAGTGATTGAAGAGCATGCCAATTGGTCTGTATCCCGAGAAGCAGGATTTAGCTA
TTCCCACGCAGGACTGAGTAACAGACTAGCTAGAGACAATGAATTAAGGGAAAATGACAAAGAACAGCTC
AAAGCAATTTCTACACGAGATCCTCTCTCTGAAATCACTGAGCAGGAGAAAGATTTTCTATGGAGTCACA
GACACTATTGTGTAACTATCCCCGAAATTCTACCCAAATTGCTTCTGTCTGTTAAATGGAATTCTAGAGA
TGAAGTAGCCCAGATGTATTGCTTGGTAAAAGATTGGCCTCCAATCAAACCTGAACAGGCTATGGAACTT
CTGGACTGTAATTACCCAGATCCTATGGTTCGAGGTTTTGCTGTTCGGTGCTTGGAAAAATATTTAACAG
ATGACAAACTTTCTCAGTATTTAATTCAGCTAGTACAGGTCCTAAAATATGAACAATATTTGGATAACTT
GCTTGTGAGATTTTTACTGAAGAAAGCATTGACTAATCAAAGGATTGGGCACTTTTTCTTTTGGCATTTA
AAATCTGAGATGCACAATAAAACAGTTAGCCAGAGGTTTGGCCTGCTTTTGGAGTCCTATTGTCGTGCAT
GTGGGATGTATTTGAAGCACCTGAATAGGCAAGTCGAGGCAATGGAAAAGCTCATTAACTTAACTGACAT
TCTCAAACAGGAGAAGAAGGATGAAACACAAAAGGTACAGATGAAGTTTTTAGTTGAGCAAATGAGGCGA
CCAGATTTCATGGATGCTCTACAGGGCTTTCTGTCTCCTCTAAACCCTGCTCATCAACTAGGAAACCTCA
GGCTTGAAGAGTGTCGAATTATGTCCTCTGCAAAAAGGCCACTGTGGTTGAATTGGGAGAACCCAGACAT
CATGTCAGAGTTACTGTTTCAGAACAATGAGATCATCTTTAAAAATGGGGATGATTTACGGCAAGATATG
CTAACACTTCAAATTATTCGTATTATGGAAAATATCTGGCAAAATCAAGGTCTTGATCTTCGAATGTTAC
CTTATGGTTGTCTGTCAATCGGTGACTGTGTGGGACTTATTGAGGTGGTGCGAAATTCTCACACTATTAT
GCAAATTCAGTGCAAAGGCGGCTTGAAAGGTGCACTGCAGTTCAACAGCCACACACTACATCAGTGGCTC
AAAGACAAGAACAAAGGAGAAATATATGATGCAGCCATTGACCTGTTTACACGTTCATGTGCTGGATACT
GTGTAGCTACCTTCATTTTGGGAATTGGAGATCGTCACAATAGTAACATCATGGTGAAAGACGATGGACA
ACTGTTTCATATAGATTTTGGACACTTTTTGGATCACAAGAAGAAAAAATTTGGTTATAAACGAGAACGT
GTGCCATTTGTTTTGACACAGGATTTCTTAATAGTGATTAGTAAAGGAGCCCAAGAATGCACAAAGACAA
GAGAATTTGAGAGGTTTCAGGAGATGTGTTACAAGGCTTATCTAGCTATTCGACAGCATGCCAATCTCTT
CATAAATCTTTTCTCAATGATGCTTGGCTCTGGAATGCCAGAACTACAATCTTTTGATGACATTGCATAC
ATTCGAAAGACCCTAGCCTTAGATAAAACTGAGCAAGAGGCTTTGGAGTATTTCATGAAACAAATGAATG
ATGCACATCATCGTGGCTGGACAACAAAAATGGATTGGATCTTCCACACAATTAAACAGCATGCATTGAA
CTAGAACCCAGCTTTCTTGTACAAAGTGGTGATATCCAATTAACCCTCACTAAAGGGATAGATTTAGAAT
GAATTAAGTGCCCTATAGTGAGTCGTATTACCACCCAACTTTTCTATACAAAGTGGTTGATATCCAGCAC
AGTGGCGGCCGCTCGAGTCTAGAGGGCCCGCGGTTCGAAGGTAAGCCTATCCCTAACCCTCTCCTCGGTC
TCGATTCTACGCGTACCGGTTAGTAATGAGATCCCTCCCCCCCCCCTAACGTTACTGGCCGAAGCCGCTT
GGAATAAGGCCGGTGTGCGTTTGTCTATATGTTATTTTCCACCATATTGCCGTCTTTTGGCAATGTGAGG
GCCCGGAAACCTGGCCCTGTCTTCTTGACGAGCATTCCTAGGGGTCTTTCCCCTCTCGCCAAAGGAATGC
AAGGTCTGTTGAATGTCGTGAAGGAAGCAGTTCCTCTGGAAGCTTCTTGAAGACAAACAACGTCTGTAGC
GACCCTTTGCAGGCAGCGGAACCCCCCACCTGGCGACAGGTGCCTCTGCGGCCAAAAGCCACGTGTATAA
GATACACCTGCAAAGGCGGCACAACCCCAGTGCCACGTTGTGAGTTGGATAGTTGTGGAAAGAGTCAAAT
GGCTCTCCTCAAGCGTATTCAACAAGGGGCTGAAGGATGCCCAGAAGGTACCCCATTGTATGGGATCTGA
TCTGGGGCCTCGGTGCACATGCTTTACATGTGTTTAGTCGAGGTTAAAAAAACGTCTAGGCCCCCCGAAC
CACGGGGACGTGGTTTTCCTTTGAAAAACACGATGATAATATGGCCACACATATGGTGAGCAAGGGCGAG
GAGCTGTTCACCGGGGTGGTGCCCATCCTGGTCGAGCTGGACGGCGACGTAAACGGCCACAAGTTCAGCG
TGTCCGGCGAGGGCGAGGGCGATGCCACCTACGGCAAGCTGACCCTGAAGTTCATCTGCACCACCGGCAA
GCTGCCCGTGCCCTGGCCCACCCTCGTGACCACCCTGACCTACGGCGTGCAGTGCTTCAGCCGCTACCCC
GACCACATGAAGCAGCACGACTTCTTCAAGTCCGCCATGCCCGAAGGCTACGTCCAGGAGCGCACCATCT
TCTTCAAGGACGACGGCAACTACAAGACCCGCGCCGAGGTGAAGTTCGAGGGCGACACCCTGGTGAACCG
CATCGAGCTGAAGGGCATCGACTTCAAGGAGGACGGCAACATCCTGGGGCACAAGCTGGAGTACAACTAC
AACAGCCACAACGTCTATATCATGGCCGACAAGCAGAAGAACGGCATCAAGGTGAACTTCAAGATCCGCC
ACAACATCGAGGACGGCAGCGTGCAGCTCGCCGACCACTACCAGCAGAACACCCCCATCGGCGACGGCCC
CGTGCTGCTGCCCGACAACCACTACCTGAGCACCCAGTCCGCCCTGAGCAAAGACCCCAACGAGAAGCGC
GATCACATGGTCCTGCTGGAGTTCGTGACCGCCGCCGGGATCACTCTCGGCATGGACGAGCTGTACAAGT
AAATCGATAGATCCTAATCAACCTCTGGATTACAAAATTTGTGAAAGATTGACTGGTATTCTTAACTATG
TTGCTCCTTTTACGCTATGTGGATACGCTGCTTTAATGCCTTTGTATCATGCTATTGCTTCCCGTATGGC
TTTCATTTTCTCCTCCTTGTATAAATCCTGGTTGCTGTCTCTTTATGAGGAGTTGTGGCCCGTTGTCAGG
CAACGTGGCGTGGTGTGCACTGTGTTTGCTGACGCAACCCCCACTGGTTGGGGCATTGCCACCACCTGTC
AGCTCCTTTCCGGGACTTTCGCTTTCCCCCTCCCTATTGCCACGGCGGAACTCATCGCCGCCTGCCTTGC
CCGCTGCTGGACAGGGGCTCGGCTGTTGGGCACTGACAATTCCGTGGTGTTGTCGGGGAAATCATCGTCC
TTTCCTTGGCTGCTCGCCTGTGTTGCCACCTGGATTCTGCGCGGGACGTCCTTCTGCTACGTCCCTTCGG
CCCTCAATCCAGCGGACCTTCCTTCCCGCGGCCTGCTGCCGGCTCTGCGGCCTCTTCCGCGTCTTCGCCT
TCGCCCTCAGACGAGTCGGATCTCCCTTTGGGCCGCCTCCCCGCCTGAGATCCTTTAAGACCAATGACTT
ACAAGGCAGCTGTAGATCTTAGCCACTTTTTAAAAGAAAAGGGGGGACTGGAAGGGCTAATTCACTCCCA
ACGAAGACAAGATCTGCTTTTTGCTTGTACTGGGTCTCTCTGGTTAGACCAGATCTGAGCCTGGGAGCTC
TCTGGCTAACTAGGGAACCCACTGCTTAAGCCTCAATAAAGCTTGCCTTGAGTGCTTCAAGTAGTGTGTG
CCCGTCTGTTGTGTGACTCTGGTAACTAGAGATCCCTCAGACCCTTTTAGTCAGTGTGGAAAATCTCTAG
CAGTAGTAGTTCATGTCATCTTATTATTCAGTATTTATAACTTGCAAAGAAATGAATATCAGAGAGTGAG
AGGCCCGGGTTAATTAAGGAAAGGGCTAGATCATTCTTGAAGACGAAAGGGCCTCGTGATACGCCTATTT
TTATAGGTTAATGTCATGATAATAATGGTTTCTTAGACGTCAGGTGGCACTTTTCGGGGAAATGTGCGCG
GAACCCCTATTTGTTTATTTTTCTAAATACATTCAAATATGTATCCGCTCATGAGACAATAACCCTGATA
AATGCTTCAATAATATTGAAAAAGGAAGAGTATGAGTATTCAACATTTCCGTGTCGCCCTTATTCCCTTT
TTTGCGGCATTTTGCCTTCCTGTTTTTGCTCACCCAGAAACGCTGGTGAAAGTAAAAGATGCTGAAGATC
AGTTGGGTGCACGAGTGGGTTACATCGAACTGGATCTCAACAGCGGTAAGATCCTTGAGAGTTTTCGCCC
CGAAGAACGTTTTCCAATGATGAGCACTTTTAAAGTTCTGCTATGTGGCGCGGTATTATCCCGTGTTGAC
GCCGGGCAAGAGCAACTCGGTCGCCGCATACACTATTCTCAGAATGACTTGGTTGAGTACTCACCAGTCA
CAGAAAAGCATCTTACGGATGGCATGACAGTAAGAGAATTATGCAGTGCTGCCATAACCATGAGTGATAA
CACTGCGGCCAACTTACTTCTGACAACGATCGGAGGACCGAAGGAGCTAACCGCTTTTTTGCACAACATG
GGGGATCATGTAACTCGCCTTGATCGTTGGGAACCGGAGCTGAATGAAGCCATACCAAACGACGAGCGTG
ACACCACGATGCCTGTAGCAATGGCAACAACGTTGCGCAAACTATTAACTGGCGAACTACTTACTCTAGC
TTCCCGGCAACAATTAATAGACTGGATGGAGGCGGATAAAGTTGCAGGACCACTTCTGCGCTCGGCCCTT
CCGGCTGGCTGGTTTATTGCTGATAAATCTGGAGCCGGTGAGCGTGGGTCTCGCGGTATCATTGCAGCAC
TGGGGCCAGATGGTAAGCCCTCCCGTATCGTAGTTATCTACACGACGGGGAGTCAGGCAACTATGGATGA
ACGAAATAGACAGATCGCTGAGATAGGTGCCTCACTGATTAAGCATTGGTAACTGTCAGACCAAGTTTAC
TCATATATACTTTAGATTGATTTAAAACTTCATTTTTAATTTAAAAGGATCTAGGTGAAGATCCTTTTTG
ATAATCTCATGACCAAAATCCCTTAACGTGAGTTTTCGTTCCACTGAGCGTCAGACCCCGTAGAAAAGAT
CAAAGGATCTTCTTGAGATCCTTTTTTTCTGCGCGTAATCTGCTGCTTGCAAACAAAAAAACCACCGCTA
CCAGCGGTGGTTTGTTTGCCGGATCAAGAGCTACCAACTCTTTTTCCGAAGGTAACTGGCTTCAGCAGAG
CGCAGATACCAAATACTGTTCTTCTAGTGTAGCCGTAGTTAGGCCACCACTTCAAGAACTCTGTAGCACC
GCCTACATACCTCGCTCTGCTAATCCTGTTACCAGTGGCTGCTGCCAGTGGCGATAAGTCGTGTCTTACC
GGGTTGGACTCAAGACGATAGTTACCGGATAAGGCGCAGCGGTCGGGCTGAACGGGGGGTTCGTGCACAC
AGCCCAGCTTGGAGCGAACGACCTACACCGAACTGAGATACCTACAGCGTGAGCTATGAGAAAGCGCCAC
GCTTCCCGAAGGGAGAAAGGCGGACAGGTATCCGGTAAGCGGCAGGGTCGGAACAGGAGAGCGCACGAGG
GAGCTTCCAGGGGGAAACGCCTGGTATCTTTATAGTCCTGTCGGGTTTCGCCACCTCTGACTTGAGCGTC
GATTTTTGTGATGCTCGTCAGGGGGGCGGAGCCTATGGAAAAACGCCAGCAACGCGGCCTTTTTACGGTT
CCTGGCCTTTTGCTGGCCTTTTGCTCACATGTTCTTTCCTGCGTTATCCCCTGATTCTGTGGATAACCGT
ATTACCGCCTTTGAGTGAGCTGATACCGCTCGCCGCAGCCGAACGACCGAGCGCAGCGAGTCAGTGAGCG
AGGAAGCGGAAGAGCGCCCAATACGCAAACCGCCTCTCCCCGCGCGTTGGCCGATTCATTAATGCAGCAA
GCTCATGGCTGACTAATTTTTTTTATTTATGCAGAGGCCGAGGCCGCCTCGGCCTCTGAGCTATTCCAGA
AGTAGTGAGGAGGCTTTTTTGGAGGCCTAGGCTTTTGCAAAAAGCTCCCCGTGGCACGACAGGTTTCCCG
ACTGGAAAGCGGGCAGTGAGCGCAACGCAATTAATGTGAGTTAGCTCACTCATTAGGCACCCCAGGCTTT
ACACTTTATGCTTCCGGCTCGTATGTTGTGTGGAATTGTGAGCGGATAACAATTTCACACAGGAAACAGC
TATGACATGATTACGAATTTCACAAATAAAGCATTTTTTTCACTGCATTCTAGTTGTGGTTTGTCCAAAC
TCATCAATGTATCTTATCATGTCTGGATCAACTGGATAACTCAAGCTAACCAAAATCATCCCAAACTTCC
CACCCCATACCCTATTACCACTGCCAATTACCTGTGGTTTCATTTACTCTAAACCTGTGATTCCTCTGAA
TTATTTTCATTTTAAAGAAATTGTATTTGTTAAATATGTACTACAAACTTAGTAGT
Features (pLannotate 1.2.2; 30 found; start..end, strand, type, name):
    377..634     +  LTR            5' LTR (truncated): truncated 5' long terminal repeat (LTR) from HIV-1
    681..806     +  misc_feature   HIV-1 Ψ: packaging signal of human immunodeficiency virus type 1
    790..1128    +  CDS            HIV-1 gag (fragment): gag protein from human immunodeficiency virus 1; gag
   1303..1536    +  misc_feature   RRE: The Rev response element (RRE) of HIV-1 allows for Rev-dependent mRNA export from the nucleus to the cytoplasm.
   1913..2013    +  CDS            Rev (fragment): human immunodeficiency virus 1 (HIV-1) Rev protein; rev; enhances nuclear export of unspliced and incompletely spliced viral mRNAs
   2058..2175    +  misc_feature   cPPT/CTS: central polypurine tract and central termination sequence of HIV-1
   2223..3401    +  promoter       EF-1α promoter: strong constitutive promoter for human elongation factor EF-1α
   3422..3442    +  protein_bind   attB1: mutant version of attB; core recombination site for the Gateway® BP reaction BP Clonase™
   3448..6651    +  CDS            PIK3CA: PK3CA_HUMAN - Experimental evidence at protein level: Swiss-Prot protein existence level 1. Phosphoinositide-3-kinase (PI3K) phosphorylates phosphatidylinositol (PI) and its phosphorylated derivatives at position 3 of the inositol ring to produce 3-phosphoinositides (PubMed:15135396, PubMed:23936502, PubMed:28676499). Uses ATP and PtdIns(4,5)P2 (phosphatidylinositol 4,5-bisphosphate) to generate phosphatidylinositol 3,4,5-trisphosphate (PIP3) (PubMed:15135396, PubMed:28676499). PIP3 plays a key role by recruiting PH domain- containing proteins to the membrane, including AKT1 and PDPK1, activat
   6656..6680    -  protein_bind   attB2: mutant version of attB; recombination site for the Gateway® BP reaction BP Clonase™
   6688..6706    +  promoter       T3 promoter: promoter for bacteriophage T3 RNA polymerase
   6732..6750    -  promoter       T7 promoter: promoter for bacteriophage T7 RNA polymerase
   6756..6774    -  protein_bind   attB4 (fragment): mutant version of attB; core recombination site for the Gateway® BP reaction BP Clonase™
   6830..6871    +  CDS            V5 tag: epitope tag from simian virus 5
   6997..7459    +  misc_feature   IRES: internal ribosome entry site (IRES) of the encephalomyocarditis virus (EMCV)
   7473..8192    +  CDS            EGFP: the original enhanced GFP (Yang et al., 1996) mammalian codon-optimized
   8206..8794    +  misc_feature   WPRE: woodchuck hepatitis virus posttranscriptional regulatory element
   8802..8867    +  CDS            nef (fragment): NEF_HV1Z2 - Experimental evidence at protein level: Swiss-Prot protein existence level 1. Extracellular Nef protein targets CD4(+) T-lymphocytes for apoptosis by interacting with CXCR4 surface receptors. From Human immunodeficiency virus type 1 group M subtype D (isolate Z2/CDC-Z34) (HIV-1).
   8869..9102    +  LTR            3' LTR (ΔU3): self-inactivating 3' long terminal repeat (LTR) from HIV-1
   9307..9411    +  promoter       AmpR promoter: bla
   9412..10272   +  CDS            AmpR: β-lactamase; bla; confers resistance to ampicillin, carbenicillin, and related antibiotics
  10443..11031   +  rep_origin     ori: high-copy-number ColE1/pMB1/pBR322/pUC origin of replication
  11214..11268   +  CDS            lacI (fragment): lac repressor; lacI; The lac repressor binds to the lac operator to inhibit transcription in E. coli. This inhibition can be relieved by adding lactose or isopropyl-β-D-thiogalactopyranoside (IPTG).
  11274..11367   +  rep_origin     SV40 ori (fragment): SV40 origin of replication
  11392..11429   +  CDS            lacI (fragment): lac repressor; lacI; The lac repressor binds to the lac operator to inhibit transcription in E. coli. This inhibition can be relieved by adding lactose or isopropyl-β-D-thiogalactopyranoside (IPTG).
  11442..11463   +  protein_bind   CAP binding site: CAP binding activates transcription in the presence of cAMP. E. coli catabolite activator protein
  11478..11508   +  promoter       lac promoter: promoter for the E. coli lac operon
  11512..11534   +  protein_bind   lac operator (fragment): The lac repressor binds to the lac operator to inhibit transcription in E. coli. This inhibition can be relieved by adding lactose or isopropyl-β-D-thiogalactopyranoside (IPTG). lac repressor encoded by lacI
  11566..11649   +  polyA_signal   SV40 poly(A) signal (fragment): SV40 polyadenylation signal
  11816..329     +  CDS            nef (fragment) (across the origin): NEF_HV1BR - Experimental evidence at protein level: Swiss-Prot protein existence level 1. Extracellular Nef protein targets CD4(+) T-lymphocytes for apoptosis by interacting with CXCR4 surface receptors (PubMed:14990729). From Human immunodeficiency virus type 1 group M subtype B (isolate BRU/LAI) (HIV-1).
