[The description below was written by a language model from this plasmid's Addgene catalogue record and pLannotate feature annotations shown in this document.]
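Description:
pHAGE-PIK3CA-G1049R is an HIV-1-derived lentiviral expression plasmid of about 11.8 kb, built on the pHAGE backbone, that carries the human PIK3CA open reading frame with the G1049R substitution. PIK3CA encodes p110-alpha, the catalytic subunit of phosphoinositide 3-kinase, which generates PIP3 and thereby recruits and activates AKT pathway components. In bacteria the plasmid is maintained through a high-copy ColE1/pUC-type origin and selected with ampicillin via the bla gene. Short lac, SV40 and nef fragments annotated outside the transfer cassette appear to be backbone remnants.

The transfer region runs from a truncated 5' LTR to a self-inactivating ΔU3 3' LTR. Between them lie the Ψ packaging signal with a partial gag sequence, the Rev response element for Rev-dependent nuclear export of the genomic RNA, and the cPPT/CTS, which aids nuclear import of the proviral DNA. The constitutive EF-1α promoter drives the PIK3CA coding sequence, which is flanked by attB1 and attB2 sites left by Gateway recombination. Downstream are a V5 epitope sequence, an EMCV IRES and EGFP, followed by WPRE to enhance transcript expression. The IRES allows EGFP to be translated from the same transcript, so transduced cells can be identified by fluorescence. The V5 tag is separated from the insert by the attB2 site and intervening T3/T7 promoter sequence, and the record does not state whether it is fused in frame to the protein. No mammalian drug selection marker is annotated.

The stated purpose is lentiviral expression of the G1049R mutant, and the plasmid comes from a study on systematic functional annotation of somatic cancer mutations. Viral production would require packaging and envelope functions supplied in trans.
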