Addgene plasmid #116491: pHAGE-PIK3CA-G1049R
Purpose: Lentiviral expression of PIK3CA G1049R
Depositing lab: Gordon Mills & Kenneth Scott. Depositing organization: Baylor College of Medicine. Publication: Systematic Functional Annotation of Somatic Mutations in Cancer. Ng PK, Li J, Jeong KJ, Shao S, Chen H, Tsang YH, Sengupta S, Wang Z, Bhavana VH, Tran R, Soewito S, Minussi DC, Moreno D, Kong K, Dogruluk T, Lu H, Gao J, Tokheim C, Zhou DC, Johnson AM, Zeng J, Ip CKM, Ju Z, Wester M, Yu S, Li Y, Vellano CP, Schultz N, Karchin R, Ding L, Lu Y, Cheung LWT, Chen K, Shaw KR, Meric-Bernstam F, Scott KL, Yi S, Sahni N, Liang H, Mills GB. Cancer Cell. 2018 Mar 12;33(3):450-462.e10. doi: 10.1016/j.ccell.2018.01.021. PubMed 29533785.
Backbone
  Vector backbone: pHAGE
  Vector type: Lentiviral
Growth in bacteria
  Bacterial resistance: Ampicillin, 100 μg/mL
  Growth temperature: 37°C
  Growth strain: Stbl3
  Copy number: High Copy
Gene/Insert
  Gene/Insert name: PIK3CA
  Species: H. sapiens (human)
  Mutation: G1049R
  Entrez Gene: PIK3CA (a.k.a. CCM4, CLAPO, CLOVE, CWS5, HMH, MCAP, MCM, MCMTC, PI3K, PI3K-alpha, p110-alpha)
  Cloning method: Gateway Cloning
Terms and licenses: Academic/Nonprofit Terms; Industry Terms: Not Available to Industry
How to cite: pHAGE-PIK3CA-G1049R was a gift from Gordon Mills & Kenneth Scott (Addgene plasmid # 116491 ; http://n2t.net/addgene:116491 ; RRID:Addgene_116491)
