>Addgene plasmid #116491 | pHAGE-PIK3CA-G1049R | depositor partial sequence | sequence record 219365 | insert
ATGCCTCCACGACCATCATCAGGTGAACTGTGGGGCATCCACTTGATGCCCCCAAGAATCCTAGTAGAAT
GTTTACTACCAAATGGAATGATAGTGACTTTAGAATGCCTCCGTGAGGCTACATTAATAACCATAAAGCA
TGAACTATTTAAAGAAGCAAGAAAATACCCCCTCCATCAACTTCTTCAAGATGAATCTTCTTACATTTTC
GTAAGTGTTACTCAAGAAGCAGAAAGGGAAGAATTTTTTGATGAAACAAGACGACTTTGTGACCTTCGGC
TTTTTCAACCCTTTTTAAAAGTAATTGAACCAGTAGGCAACCGTGAAGAAAAGATCCTCAATCGAGAAAT
TGGTTTTGCTATCGGCATGCCAGTGTGTGAATTTGATATGGTTAAAGATCCAGAAGTACAGGACTTCCGA
AGAAATATTCTGAACGTTTGTAAAGAAGCTGTGGATCTTAGGGACCTCAATTCACCTCATAGTAGAGCAA
TGTATGTCTATCCTCCAAATGTAGAATCTTCACCAGAATTGCCAAAGCACATATATAATAAATTAGATAA
AGGGCAAATAATAGTGGTGATCTGGGTAATAGTTTCTCCAAATAATGACAAGCAGAAGTATACTCTGAAA
ATCAACCATGACTGTGTACCAGAACAAGTAATTGCTGAAGCAATCAGGAAAAAAACTCGAAGTATGTTGC
TATCCTCTGAACAACTAAAACTCTGTGTTTTAGAATATCAGGGCAAGTATATTTTAAAAGTGTGTGGATG
TGATGAATACTTCCTAGAAAAATATCCTCTGAGTCAGTATAAGTATATAAGAAGCTGTATAATGCTTGGG
AGGATGCCCAATTTGATGTTGATGGCTAAAGAAAGCCTTTATTCTCAACTGCCAATGGACTGTTTTACAA
TGCCATCTTATTCCAGACGCATTTCCACAGCTACACCATATATGAATGGAGAAACATCTACAAAATCCCT
TTGGGTTATAAATAGTGCACTCAGAATAAAAATTCTTTGTGCAACCTACGTGAATGTAAATATTCGAGAC
ATTGATAAGATCTATGTTCGAACAGGTATCTACCATGGAGGAGAACCCTTATGTGACAATGTGAACACTC
AAAGAGTACCTTGTTCCAATCCCAGGTGGAATGAATGGCTGAATTATGATATATACATTCCTGATCTTCC
TCGTGCTGCTCGACTTTGCCTTTCCATTTGCTCTGTTAAAGGCCGAAAGGGTGCTAAAGAGGAACACTGT
CCATTGGCATGGGGAAATATAAACTTGTTTGATTACACAGACACTCTAGTATCTGGAAAAATGGCTTTGA
ATCTTTGGCCAGTACCTCATGGATTAGAAGATTTGCTGAACCCTATTGGTGTTACTGGATCAAATCCAAA
TAAAGAAACTCCATGCTTAGAGTTGGAGTTTGACTGGTTCAGCAGTGTGGTAAAGTTCCCAGATATGTCA
GTGATTGAAGAGCATGCCAATTGGTCTGTATCCCGAGAAGCAGGATTTAGCTATTCCCACGCAGGACTGA
GTAACAGACTAGCTAGAGACAATGAATTAAGGGAAAATGACAAAGAACAGCTCAAAGCAATTTCTACACG
AGATCCTCTCTCTGAAATCACTGAGCAGGAGAAAGATTTTCTATGGAGTCACAGACACTATTGTGTAACT
ATCCCCGAAATTCTACCCAAATTGCTTCTGTCTGTTAAATGGAATTCTAGAGATGAAGTAGCCCAGATGT
ATTGCTTGGTAAAAGATTGGCCTCCAATCAAACCTGAACAGGCTATGGAACTTCTGGACTGTAATTACCC
AGATCCTATGGTTCGAGGTTTTGCTGTTCGGTGCTTGGAAAAATATTTAACAGATGACAAACTTTCTCAG
TATTTAATTCAGCTAGTACAGGTCCTAAAATATGAACAATATTTGGATAACTTGCTTGTGAGATTTTTAC
TGAAGAAAGCATTGACTAATCAAAGGATTGGGCACTTTTTCTTTTGGCATTTAAAATCTGAGATGCACAA
TAAAACAGTTAGCCAGAGGTTTGGCCTGCTTTTGGAGTCCTATTGTCGTGCATGTGGGATGTATTTGAAG
CACCTGAATAGGCAAGTCGAGGCAATGGAAAAGCTCATTAACTTAACTGACATTCTCAAACAGGAGAAGA
AGGATGAAACACAAAAGGTACAGATGAAGTTTTTAGTTGAGCAAATGAGGCGACCAGATTTCATGGATGC
TCTACAGGGCTTTCTGTCTCCTCTAAACCCTGCTCATCAACTAGGAAACCTCAGGCTTGAAGAGTGTCGA
ATTATGTCCTCTGCAAAAAGGCCACTGTGGTTGAATTGGGAGAACCCAGACATCATGTCAGAGTTACTGT
TTCAGAACAATGAGATCATCTTTAAAAATGGGGATGATTTACGGCAAGATATGCTAACACTTCAAATTAT
TCGTATTATGGAAAATATCTGGCAAAATCAAGGTCTTGATCTTCGAATGTTACCTTATGGTTGTCTGTCA
ATCGGTGACTGTGTGGGACTTATTGAGGTGGTGCGAAATTCTCACACTATTATGCAAATTCAGTGCAAAG
GCGGCTTGAAAGGTGCACTGCAGTTCAACAGCCACACACTACATCAGTGGCTCAAAGACAAGAACAAAGG
AGAAATATATGATGCAGCCATTGACCTGTTTACACGTTCATGTGCTGGATACTGTGTAGCTACCTTCATT
TTGGGAATTGGAGATCGTCACAATAGTAACATCATGGTGAAAGACGATGGACAACTGTTTCATATAGATT
TTGGACACTTTTTGGATCACAAGAAGAAAAAATTTGGTTATAAACGAGAACGTGTGCCATTTGTTTTGAC
ACAGGATTTCTTAATAGTGATTAGTAAAGGAGCCCAAGAATGCACAAAGACAAGAGAATTTGAGAGGTTT
CAGGAGATGTGTTACAAGGCTTATCTAGCTATTCGACAGCATGCCAATCTCTTCATAAATCTTTTCTCAA
TGATGCTTGGCTCTGGAATGCCAGAACTACAATCTTTTGATGACATTGCATACATTCGAAAGACCCTAGC
CTTAGATAAAACTGAGCAAGAGGCTTTGGAGTATTTCATGAAACAAATGAATGATGCACATCATCGTGGC
TGGACAACAAAAATGGATTGGATCTTCCACACAATTAAACAGCATGCATTGAACTGA
